Addgene plasmid #231601: pAV-CMVp-2xTetO-Tornado-1xALFATag-5xSunTag
Purpose: Express circular RNA translation reporter with 1xALFATag-5xSunTag under CMV promoter
Depositing lab: Marvin Tanenbaum. Depositing organization: Hubrecht Institute. Publication: Long-term imaging of individual ribosomes reveals ribosome cooperativity in mRNA translation. Madern MF, Yang S, Witteveen O, Segeren HA, Bauer M, Tanenbaum ME. Cell. 2025 Jan 23:S0092-8674(25)00045-5. doi: 10.1016/j.cell.2025.01.016. PubMed 39892379.
Backbone
  Vector backbone: pAV
  Vector type: Mammalian Expression
Growth in bacteria
  Bacterial resistance: Ampicillin, 100 μg/mL
  Growth temperature: 37°C
  Growth strain: NEB Stable
  Copy number: Unknown
Gene/Insert
  Gene/Insert name: Tornado-1xALFATag-5xSunTag
  Species: Synthetic
  Cloning method: Gibson Cloning
Terms and licenses: Academic/Nonprofit Terms; Industry Terms: Not Available to Industry
How to cite: pAV-CMVp-2xTetO-Tornado-1xALFATag-5xSunTag was a gift from Marvin Tanenbaum (Addgene plasmid # 231601 ; http://n2t.net/addgene:231601 ; RRID:Addgene_231601)
