[The description below was written by a language model from this plasmid's Addgene catalogue record and pLannotate feature annotations shown in this document.]
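Description:
pAV-CMVp-2xTetO-Tornado-1xALFATag-5xSunTag is a mammalian expression plasmid on the pAV backbone that produces a synthetic circular RNA translation reporter. It is propagated in E. coli through a high-copy ColE1/pUC-type origin with ampicillin selection (AmpR under its own bla promoter), and it also carries an f1 phage origin. The annotated sequence shows fragments of AAV2 inverted terminal repeats flanking the eukaryotic region, consistent with an AAV-derived backbone, although the record lists the plasmid only as a mammalian expression vector. On the opposite strand lies a Tn5-derived neo gene followed by a ble fragment, SV40 small t intron and large T sequences and an SV40 poly(A) signal. This could offer G418-type selection in mammalian cells, but no promoter is annotated for it and the record does not list a mammalian marker.

The payload is driven by the CMV immediate-early enhancer and promoter, followed directly by two tet operator sites (annotated as short PLtetO-1 fragments), an arrangement that normally allows transcription to be held off by Tet repressor and induced with doxycycline or tetracycline. Downstream is the Tornado cassette, of which a twister ribozyme fragment is detected. In this system, flanking self-cleaving ribozymes release RNA ends that are ligated by a cellular ligase, giving a circular transcript. The circularised segment encodes one ALFA tag and five SunTag (GCN4 peptide) repeats; only two GCN4 fragments were picked up by automated annotation. An SV40 poly(A) signal terminates the unit. SunTag epitopes emerging from ribosomes can be bound by a fluorescent scFv fusion, so the construct serves for live imaging of translation on circular RNAs, which the associated work applies to long-term tracking of individual ribosomes.
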