Features (pLannotate 1.2.2; 25 found; start..end, strand, type, name):
    255..593     -  CDS            tnpA (fragment): TN5P_ECOLX - Also known as tnp. Experimental evidence at protein level: Swiss-Prot protein existence level 1. Mediates transposition of transposon Tn5 by a 'cut and paste' mechanism. First, the monomeric transposase binds the 19 bp inverted DNA repeats flanking the transposon. Then, dimerization of the DNA- bound transposase creates a synaptic DNA complex. After nicking of the first DNA strand, excision of the transposon proceeds through a series of intermediates. The transposase then mediates the insertion of the transposon at a new site by strand transfer. The activity of the wild- type tran
    607..986     +  enhancer       CMV enhancer: human cytomegalovirus immediate early enhancer
    987..1190    +  promoter       CMV promoter: human cytomegalovirus (CMV) immediate early promoter
   1192..1211    +  promoter       PLtetO-1 promoter (fragment): modified phage lambda PL promoter with tet operator sites (Lutz and Bujard, 1997)
   1213..1232    +  promoter       PLtetO-1 promoter (fragment): modified phage lambda PL promoter with tet operator sites (Lutz and Bujard, 1997)
   1240..1273    +  promoter       TRE3GV promoter (fragment): 3rd-generation Tet-responsive promoter that can be activated by binding of Tet-On® 3G, optimized for retroviral and lentiviral vectors
   1365..1431    +  ncRNA          twister-P3 (fragment): Accession: RF03154 - type-P3 twister ribozyme
   1532..1555    +  CDS            GCN4_v4 (fragment): GCN4 peptide optimized to improve solubility while preserving binding to an scFv-GFP fusion protein (Tanenbaum et al., 2014)
   1824..1846    +  CDS            GCN4_v4 (fragment): GCN4 peptide optimized to improve solubility while preserving binding to an scFv-GFP fusion protein (Tanenbaum et al., 2014)
   2030..2050    +  misc_feature   MCS (fragment): pUC18/19 multiple cloning site
   2108..2229    +  polyA_signal   SV40 poly(A) signal: SV40 polyadenylation signal
   2278..2407    +  repeat_region  AAV2 ITR (fragment): inverted terminal repeat of adeno-associated virus serotype 2 inverted
   2430..2497    +  CDS            lacZα (fragment): LacZα fragment of β-galactosidase; lacZ fragment
   2528..2956    -  rep_origin     f1 ori (sequence partly withheld): f1 bacteriophage origin of replication; arrow indicates direction of (+) strand synthesis
   2983..3087    +  promoter       AmpR promoter: bla
   3088..3948    +  CDS            AmpR: β-lactamase; bla; confers resistance to ampicillin, carbenicillin, and related antibiotics
   4119..4707    +  rep_origin     ori: high-copy-number ColE1/pMB1/pBR322/pUC origin of replication
   4872..4920    -  repeat_region  AAV2 ITR (fragment): inverted terminal repeat of adeno-associated virus serotype 2 inverted
   4976..5110    -  polyA_signal   SV40 poly(A) signal: SV40 polyadenylation signal
   5133..5216    -  CDS            large T antigen (fragment): large T antigen from SV40 (simian virus 40)
   5535..5555    -  CDS            SV40 NLS: nuclear localization signal of SV40 (simian virus 40) large T antigen
   5685..5750    -  intron         small t intron: SV40 (simian virus 40) small t antigen intron
   5752..5826    -  CDS            small t antigen (fragment): SV40 (simian virus 40) small t antigen
   5829..6149    -  CDS            ble (fragment): BLE_KLEPN - Experimental evidence at protein level: Swiss-Prot protein existence level 1. Binding protein with a strong affinity to the bleomycin family of antibiotics. Binds to CL990; an antimitotic-antibiotic compound. From Klebsiella pneumoniae.
   6173..223     -  CDS            neo (across the origin): KKA2_KLEPN - Also known as kan, nptII. Experimental evidence at protein level: Swiss-Prot protein existence level 1. Resistance to kanamycin, neomycin, paromomycin, ribostamycin, butirosin and gentamicin B. From Klebsiella pneumoniae.
>Addgene plasmid #231601 | pAV-CMVp-2xTetO-Tornado-1xALFATag-5xSunTag | addgene full sequence | sequence record 468947 | Addgene NGS Result
CGCCCGTCGTGGCCAGCCACGATAGCCGCGCTGCCTCGTCCTGCAGTTCATTCAGGGCACCGGACAGGTC
GGTCTTGACAAAAAGAACCGGGCGCCCCTGCGCTGACAGCCGGAACACGGCGGCATCAGAGCAGCCGATT
GTCTGTTGTGCCCAGTCATAGCCGAATAGCCTCTCCACCCAAGCGGCCGGAGAACCTGCGTGCAATCCAT
CTTGTTCAATCATGCGAAACGATCCTCATCCTGTCTCTTGATCAGATCTTGATCCCCTGCGCCATCAGAT
CCTTGGCGGCAAGAAAGCCATCCAGTTTACTTTGCAGGGCTTCCCAACCTTACCAGAGGGCGCCCCAGCT
GGCAATTCCGGTTCGCTTGCTGTCCATAAAACCGCCCAGTCTAGCTATCGCCATGTAAGCCCACTGCAAG
CTACCTGCTTTCTCTTTGCGCTTGCGTTTTCCCTTGTCCAGATAGCCCAGTAGCTGACATTCATCCGGGG
TCAGCACCGTTTCTGCGGACTGGCTTTCTACGTGTTCCGCTTCCTTTAGCAGCCCTTGCGCCCTGAGTGC
TTGCGGCAGCGTGAAGCTTTTTGCAAAAGCTAGGCCTGGGATCCTTGACATTGATTATTGACTAGTTATT
AATAGTAATCAATTACGGGGTCATTAGTTCATAGCCCATATATGGAGTTCCGCGTTACATAACTTACGGT
AAATGGCCCGCCTGGCTGACCGCCCAACGACCCCCGCCCATTGACGTCAATAATGACGTATGTTCCCATA
GTAACGCCAATAGGGACTTTCCATTGACGTCAATGGGTGGAGTATTTACGGTAAACTGCCCACTTGGCAG
TACATCAAGTGTATCATATGCCAAGTACGCCCCCTATTGACGTCAATGACGGTAAATGGCCCGCCTGGCA
TTATGCCCAGTACATGACCTTATGGGACTTTCCTACTTGGCAGTACATCTACGTATTAGTCATCGCTATT
ACCATGGTGATGCGGTTTTGGCAGTACATCAATGGGCGTGGATAGCGGTTTGACTCACGGGGATTTCCAA
GTCTCCACCCCATTGACGTCAATGGGAGTTTGTTTTGGCACCAAAATCAACGGGACTTTCCAAAATGTCG
TAACAACTCCGCCCCATTGACGCAAATGGGCGGTAGGCGTGTACGGTGGGAGGTCTATATAAGCAGAGCT
CTCCCTATCAGTGATAGAGATCTCCCTATCAGTGATAGAGATCGTCGACGAGCTCGTTTAGTGAACCGTC
AGATCGCCTGGAGACGCCATCCACGCTGTTTTGACCTCCATAGAAGACACCGGGACCGATCCAGCCTCCG
GACTCTAGCGTTTAAACGCGTACTGTCGACGGGCCGCACTCGCCGGTCCCAAGCCCGGATAAAATGGGAG
GGGGCGGGAAACCGCCTAACCATACCGAGTGCGGCCGCAGGATCTGGATCTGGAAGCAGGCTGGAGGAAG
AGCTGAGGAGACGCCTGACTGAGCCAGGTGGCGGAGGTTCTACCGGTGAAGAGCTACTATCCAAGAATTA
TCATCTTGAGAACGAGGTAGCGCGTTTGAAGAAGGGTTCCGGCTCAGGAGAGGAACTGCTCTCGAAGAAC
TATCATCTTGAAAATGAGGTCGCTCGATTAAAAAAGGGATCGGGCAGTGGTGAGGAACTACTTTCAAAGA
ATTACCACCTCGAAAACGAAGTAGCTCGATTAAAGAAAGGTTCAGGGTCGGGTGAAGAATTACTGAGTAA
AAATTATCATCTGGAAAATGAGGTAGCGAGACTAAAAAAGGGGAGTGGTTCTGGCGAGGAATTGCTATCG
AAAAATTATCATCTTGAGAACGAAGTTGCTAGGCTCAAAAAGGGCTCAGGCTCAGGCGGTACCCCCAAGA
AGAAGCGCAAGGTGAATGCCACCATGGCTAGCGCGGTCGGCGTGGACTGTAGAACACTGCCAATGCCGGT
CCCAAGCCCGGATAAAAGTGGAGGGTACAGTCCACGCTCTAGAGCGGACTTCGGTCCGCTTTTTACTAGG
ACCTGCAGGCATGCAAGCTTGACGTCGGTTACCGATATCCATATGGCGACCGCATCGATCTCGAGCCGAG
GACTAGTAACTTGTTTATTGCAGCTTATAATGGTTACAAATAAAGCAATAGCATCACAAATTTCACAAAT
AAAGCATTTTTTTCACTGCATTCTAGTTGTGGTTTGTCCAAACTCATCAATGTATCTTATCATGTCTTAC
GTAGATAAGTAGCATGGCGGGTTAATCATTAACTACAAGGAACCCCTAGTGATGGAGTTGGCCACTCCCT
CTCTGCGCGCTCGCTCGCTCACTGAGGCCGGGCGACCAAAGGTCGCCCGACGCCCGGGCTTTGCCCGGGC
GGCCTCAGTGAGCGAGCGAGCGCGCAGAGAGGGACAGATCTGCAGATCTGCTGGCGTAATAGCGAAGAGG
CCCGCACCGATCGCCCTTCCCAACAGTTGCGCAGCCTGAATGGCGAATGGAAATTGTAAGCGTTAATATT
TTGTTAAAATTCGCGTTAAATTTTTGTTAAATCAGCTCATTTTTTAACCAATAGGCCGAAATCGGCAAAA
TCCCTTATAAATCAAAAGAATAGACCGAGATAGGGT
[37 nt withheld, positions 2627-2663]
AAAGAACGTGGACTCCAACGTCAAAGG
[49 nt withheld, positions 2691-2739]
T
[91 nt withheld, positions 2741-2831]
G
[124 nt withheld, positions 2833-2956]
CAGGTGGCACTTTTCGGGGAAATGTGCGCGGAACCCCTATTTGTTTATTTTTCTAAATACATTCAAATAT
GTATCCGCTCATGAGACAATAACCCTGATAAATGCTTCAATAATATTGAAAAAGGAAGAGTATGAGTATT
CAACATTTCCGTGTCGCCCTTATTCCCTTTTTTGCGGCATTTTGCCTTCCTGTTTTTGCTCACCCAGAAA
CGCTGGTGAAAGTAAAAGATGCTGAAGATCAGTTGGGTGCACGAGTGGGTTACATCGAACTGGATCTCAA
CAGCGGTAAGATCCTTGAGAGTTTTCGCCCCGAAGAACGTTTTCCAATGATGAGCACTTTTAAAGTTCTG
CTATGTGGCGCGGTATTATCCCGTATTGACGCCGGGCAAGAGCAACTCGGTCGCCGCATACACTATTCTC
AGAATGACTTGGTTGAGTACTCACCAGTCACAGAAAAGCATCTTACGGATGGCATGACAGTAAGAGAATT
ATGCAGTGCTGCCATAACCATGAGTGATAACACTGCGGCCAACTTACTTCTGACAACGATCGGAGGACCG
AAGGAGCTAACCGCTTTTTTGCACAACATGGGGGATCATGTAACTCGCCTTGATCGTTGGGAACCGGAGC
TGAATGAAGCCATACCAAACGACGAGCGTGACACCACGATGCCTGTAGCAATGGCAACAACGTTGCGCAA
ACTATTAACTGGCGAACTACTTACTCTAGCTTCCCGGCAACAATTAATAGACTGGATGGAGGCGGATAAA
GTTGCAGGACCACTTCTGCGCTCGGCCCTTCCGGCTGGCTGGTTTATTGCTGATAAATCTGGAGCCGGTG
AGCGTGGGTCTCGCGGTATCATTGCAGCACTGGGGCCAGATGGTAAGCCCTCCCGTATCGTAGTTATCTA
CACGACGGGGAGTCAGGCAACTATGGATGAACGAAATAGACAGATCGCTGAGATAGGTGCCTCACTGATT
AAGCATTGGTAACTGTCAGACCAAGTTTACTCATATATACTTTAGATTGATTTAAAACTTCATTTTTAAT
TTAAAAGGATCTAGGTGAAGATCCTTTTTGATAATCTCATGACCAAAATCCCTTAACGTGAGTTTTCGTT
CCACTGAGCGTCAGACCCCGTAGAAAAGATCAAAGGATCTTCTTGAGATCCTTTTTTTCTGCGCGTAATC
TGCTGCTTGCAAACAAAAAAACCACCGCTACCAGCGGTGGTTTGTTTGCCGGATCAAGAGCTACCAACTC
TTTTTCCGAAGGTAACTGGCTTCAGCAGAGCGCAGATACCAAATACTGTTCTTCTAGTGTAGCCGTAGTT
AGGCCACCACTTCAAGAACTCTGTAGCACCGCCTACATACCTCGCTCTGCTAATCCTGTTACCAGTGGCT
GCTGCCAGTGGCGATAAGTCGTGTCTTACCGGGTTGGACTCAAGACGATAGTTACCGGATAAGGCGCAGC
GGTCGGGCTGAACGGGGGGTTCGTGCACACAGCCCAGCTTGGAGCGAACGACCTACACCGAACTGAGATA
CCTACAGCGTGAGCTATGAGAAAGCGCCACGCTTCCCGAAGGGAGAAAGGCGGACAGGTATCCGGTAAGC
GGCAGGGTCGGAACAGGAGAGCGCACGAGGGAGCTTCCAGGGGGAAACGCCTGGTATCTTTATAGTCCTG
TCGGGTTTCGCCACCTCTGACTTGAGCGTCGATTTTTGTGATGCTCGTCAGGGGGGCGGAGCCTATGGAA
AAACGCCAGCAACGCGGCCTTTTTACGGTTCCTGGCCTTTTGCTGGCCTTTTGCTCACATGTTCTTTCCT
GCGTTATCCCCTGATTCTGTGGATAACCGTATTACCGCCTTTGAGTGAGCTGATACCGCTCGCCGCAGCC
GAACGACCGAGCGCAGCGAGTCAGTGAGCGAGCGCGCAGAGAGGGAGTGGCCAACTCCATCACTAGGGGT
TCCTGGAGGGGTGGAGTCGTGACGTGAATTACGTCATAGGGTTAGGGAGGTCCTGGATCGATCCAGACAT
GATAAGATACATTGATGAGTTTGGACAAACCACAACTAGAATGCAGTGAAAAAAATGCTTTATTTGTGAA
ATTTGTGATGCTATTGCTTTATTTGTAACCATTATAAGCTGCAATAAACAAGTTAACAACAACAATTGCA
TTCATTTTATGTTTCAGGTTCAGGGGGAGGTGTGGGAGGTTTTTTAAAGCAAGTAAAACCTCTACAAATG
TGGTATGGCTGATTATGATCTCTAGTCAAGGCACTATACATCAAATATTCCTTATTAACCCCTTTACAAA
TTAAAAAGCTAAAGGTACACAATTTTTGAGCATAGTTATTAATAGCAGACACTCTATGCCTGTGTGGAGT
AAGAAAAAACAGTATGTTATGATTATAACTGTTATGCCTACTTATAAAGGTTACAGAATATTTTTCCATA
ATTTTCTTGTATAGCAGTGCAGCTTTTTCCTTTGTGGTGTAAATAGCAAAGCAAGCAAGAGTTCTATTAC
TAAACACAGCATGACTCAAAAAACTTAGCAATTCTGAAGGAAAGTCCTTGGGGTCTTCTACCTTTCTCTT
CTTTTTTGGAGGAGTAGAATGTTGAGAGTCAGCAGTAGCCTCATCATCACTAGATGGCATTTCTTCTGAG
CAAAACAGGTTTTCCTCATTAAAGGCATTCCACCACTGCTCCCATTCATCAGTTCCATAGGTTGGAATCT
AAAATACACAAACAATTAGAATCAGTAGTTTAACACATTATACACTTAAAAATTTTATATTTACCTTAGA
GCTTTAAATCTCTGTAGGTAGTTTGTCCAATTATGTCACACCACAGAAGTAAGGTTCCTTCACAAAGATC
CGGACCAAAGCGGCCATCGTGCCTCCCCACTCCTGCAGTTCGGGGGCATGGATGCGCGGATAGCCGCTGC
TGGTTTCCTGGATGCCGACGGATTTGCACTGCCGGTAGAACTCCGCGAGGTCGTCCAGCCTCAGGCAGCA
GCTGAACCAACTCGCGAGGGGATCGAGCCCGGGGTGGGCGAAGAACTCCAGCATGAGATCCCCGCGCTGG
AGGATCATCCAGCCGGCGTCCCGGAAAACGATTCCGAAGCCCAACCTTTCATAGAAGGCGGCGGTGGAAT
CGAAATCTCGTGATGGCAGGTTGGGCGTCGCTTGGTCGGTCATTTCGAACCCCAGAGTCCCGCTCAGAAG
AACTCGTCAAGAAGGCGATAGAAGGCGATGCGCTGCGAATCGGGAGCGGCGATACCGTAAAGCACGAGGA
AGCGGTCAGCCCATTCGCCGCCAAGCTCTTCAGCAATATCACGGGTAGCCAACGCTATGTCCTGATAGCG
GTCCGCCACACCCAGCCGGCCACAGTCGATGAATCCAGAAAAGCGGCCATTTTCCACCATGATATTCGGC
AAGCAGGCATCGCCATGGGTCACGACGAGATCCTCGCCGTCGGGCATGCGCGCCTTGAGCCTGGCGAACA
GTTCGGCTGGCGCGAGCCCCTGATGCTCTTCGTCCAGATCATCCTGATCGACAAGACCGGCTTCCATCCG
AGTACGTGCTCGCTCGATGCGATGTTTCGCTTGGTGGTCGAATGGGCAGGTAGCCGGATCAAGCGTATGC
AGCCGCCGCATTGCATCAGCCATGATGGATACTTTCTCGGCAGGAGCAAGGTGAGATGACAGGAGATCCT
GCCCCGGCACTTCGCCCAATAGCAGCCAGTCCCTTCCCGCTTCAGTGACAACGTCGAGCACAGCTGCGCA
AGGAA
